Addgene plasmid #39582: KHBD00472
Depositing lab: Bart Deplancke. Depositing organization: Swiss Federal Institute of Technology (EPFL). Publication: Automated protein-DNA interaction screening of Drosophila regulatory elements. Korneel Hens, Jean-Daniel Feuz, Alina Isakova, Antonina Lagovitina, Andreas Massouras, Julien Bryois, Patrick Callaerts, Susan E. Celniker, Bart Deplancke. Nat Methods. 2011 Oct 30;8(12):1065-70. 10.1038/nmeth.1763 PubMed 22037703.
Backbone
  Vector backbone: pDONR221
  Backbone manufacturer: Invitrogen
  Backbone size w/o insert (bp): 2536
  Vector type: Gateway DONR vector
Growth in bacteria
  Bacterial resistance: Kanamycin, 50 μg/mL
  Growth temperature: 37°C
  Growth strain: DH5alpha
  Copy number: High Copy
Gene/Insert
  Gene/Insert name: CG13204 (alt name: FBgn0033627)
  Species: D. melanogaster (fly)
  Insert size (bp): 1815
  Entrez Gene: CG13204 (a.k.a. Dmel_CG13204, Dmel\CG13204)
  Promoter: none
  Cloning method: Gateway Cloning
  Sequencing primers: 5′ M13-F20; 3′ M13R
Terms and licenses: Academic/Nonprofit Terms; Industry Terms: Not Available to Industry
Depositor comments: Please note that the ORFs in this collection were cloned open-ended (without a stop codon).
How to cite: KHBD00472 was a gift from Bart Deplancke (Addgene plasmid # 39582 ; http://n2t.net/addgene:39582 ; RRID:Addgene_39582)
