[The description below was written by a language model from this plasmid's Addgene catalogue record.]
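Description:
KHBD00472 is a Gateway entry clone built in the pDONR221 backbone (Invitrogen), carrying the open reading frame of the Drosophila melanogaster gene CG13204 (FBgn0033627) as an insert of about 1.8 kb in a backbone of roughly 2.5 kb. It is a high-copy bacterial plasmid selected with kanamycin. The insert was introduced by Gateway recombination, which in a pDONR vector replaces the counter-selectable donor cassette with the gene of interest and leaves it flanked by attL recombination sites, although no feature table is provided here to confirm the individual elements. M13 forward and reverse primer sites flanking the cloning region are listed for sequence verification of the insert.

The plasmid has no promoter driving the insert, so it is not an expression construct in itself. Instead, it serves as a shuttle from which the CG13204 coding sequence can be moved by LR recombination into any compatible Gateway destination vector, which then supplies the promoter, tags and host-specific elements. The depositor notes that ORFs in this collection were cloned open-ended, without a stop codon, which allows in-frame C-terminal fusions once transferred; a destination vector must therefore provide a downstream stop. The clone belongs to a collection associated with work on automated protein–DNA interaction screening of Drosophila regulatory elements, which suggests its intended use is to generate fusion proteins for such interaction assays. The record does not specify the destination vectors used or describe the function of the CG13204 product.
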