>Addgene plasmid #39582 | KHBD00472 | depositor partial sequence | sequence record 50022 | KHBD00472 sequence 1815 bps
ATGAAGGATGTGAAAGTGGCGCGCGCAATTAGCGAGTCCTCGACTACGTCAGATAACACCTCCGATTTCA
TCGAGATCGTAAAGAAGTACGATGTGGTGTACAACAACCACAATCCGGATTACAAGAACGTTGAAGTGAA
GCTGAAGGTTTGGACGCAAATCGCCGATGAGATAGGTCTTTCAGTGGAGGCCTCGAAACGGAAATGGAAA
AATCTAAGGGACAGTTATACAAAGTATCTTCGCTCGTTTCGCGTAGGCACAAAGACATCCAAGAAGTACC
AGTACTGGGCCCATGCAGATCACATGGATTTCCTAAAGCCCTTCCAGGGACCGGGCAGGAACTCCGCGAA
TGGCAATGGAAAATCCAACGACGAGGACGACACAGAGTGTGATTTTGGCTACCAAGTTTTGGCCAAGGCG
GCCAGCAGTGGAGGCGAGGATGAGCTGAAGATAACCATTGCCACTGCATCGGCTGGTTGCTCATCCATGG
GGACGCACACGGTTAATACCTATACTACCGCTTTAAGCAGTACTTCGGCGTCCGGCATAACATCAAGTTT
GGGCGCGACCACGCCCCCGAATATGATCTCTCCAGGCAGCAATTTGGGCGGAACAGGAGGAGGTTCTGGG
TCCGTGGGACCGCAAATCCACAACAGCAATAGCAACGGCAGTGCAACCGGAAGTCTAAACTGTGCTGCAG
TGGCACCGCTCAGTTCGATGACTCCACCTGCCACCAGTGGCAGTAATTCCGCCGTAGTCTTGCCCCTGCC
CATCTCACCCGCATCCTCAGTCGCTGCCGCAGCTGCTGCTGTCAGCAAGGCCAATGCAAATGCCCTGGCC
TCTCTGGCTAACCATCTGCCCATGGGCTTGGGCGTGAGCGGACTGGCCCAGCAGATGTTCCCGCTAGCCA
CGCTCAAGGCGGCGGCAGTGGCTGCTGGTCTTCCCCTGCCACCTACGATCACGCCGCCTGGTTGCAGCAC
CGGCAGCGCAACCAACAGCAATGTCGGTTGTCTGATCATCGAGCCGCATCTCTTTGCGGCGGCGGACAAC
TTCAAGAAGGAACTGACAGCGGCTGCGGCAGCTGGAGCACCTTTGGGATTGTTCCAGAACCTGGCCAACC
AAGTGCAGAACGCCAATCGTTTGAACGGCAGCTGCCCGAGCTTACCCATGGGTAATCCCACTCCTCCGCC
GCCGCCGCCAGCGCCACCAGCCTCCAAGGTGCGAAGGGTACAACCTTCGCCGCAAACCACGGCCATCAAC
CTAAGTTGCTCCGGAGGGAATTCCGTACAAACGCAGCAGCAGCAGTCAATGCAAATGCCACAAATTCAAC
AGCAACAACAGCCGTCGCCCGCCAAAACGCGTAAGATTTGCGATCCGCGTTTTCCGAGCGATTGGGACGT
CTCTGCCGTGCTACAGGCCAACAGAGAACTTGACGCAAACACTCTTTTCTTCTTGAGTCTGGCGCGGCAG
GTGCGAGCTATGCCCATGAAATTCCAGTCGCTCGCCAAGATGCGTTGCATGCGAATCGTCAGTGATTTGG
AGCTAGAGCTGGAGAACTTTGATTGCAACGGTGGAGCGCCACCGCCGGATGATTCAGGCGGAGGAGGAGC
TGGGAATCTCAAGTACTGCAGCATAGATACTCCGCCACCGCCGCCGCAGGACGGCTCCGTGGTCATACCC
CCGCCGCCAGTCGGCCCCGAGGGCTCCACGGAGCACTTTGTGTATGTGATGTCGCCGTCGCGTGTGGAGA
GCATGATAGACATCTCCTCCGACGAGGAGGCGACCATGAATGGAGCGCCCTCCACGGGCCAGGTT
