>Addgene plasmid #39582 | KHBD00472 | addgene partial sequence | sequence record 51561 | M13Rev
AATGATTTTATTTTGACTGATAGTGACCTGTTCGTTGCAACAAATTGATAAGCAATGCTTTCTTATAATG
CCAACTTTGTACAAGAAAGTTGGCAAAACCTGGCCCGTGGAGGGCGCTCCATTCATGGTCGCCTCCTCGT
CGGAGGAGATGTCTATCATGCTCTCCACACGCGACGGCGACATCACATACACAAAGTGCTCCGTGGAGCC
CTCGGGGCCGACTGGCGGCGGGGGTATGACCACGGAGCCGTCCTGCGGCGGCGGTGGCGGAGTATCTATG
CTGCAGTACTTGAGATTCCCAGCTCCTCCTCCGCCTGAATCATCCGGCGGTGGCGCTCCACCGTTGCAAT
CAAAGTTCTCCAGCTCTAGCTCCAAATCACTGACGATTCGCATGCAACGCATCTTGGCGAGCGACTGGAA
TTTCATGGGCATAGCTCGCACCTGCCGCGCCAGACTCAAGAAGAAAAGAGTGTTTGCGTCAAGTTCTCTG
TTGGCCTGTAGCACGGCAGAGACGTCCCAATCGCTCGGAAAACGCGGATCGCAAATCTTACGCGTTTTGG
CGGGCGACGGCTGTTGTTGCTGTTGAATTTGTGGCATTTGCATTGACTGCTGCTGCTGCGTTTGTACGGA
ATTCCCTCCGGAGCAACTTAGGTTGATGGCCGTGGTTTGCGGCGAAGGTTGTACCCTTCGCACCTTGGAG
GCTGGTGGCGCTGGCGGCGGCGGCGGAGGAGTGGGATTACCCATGGGTAAGCTCGGGCAGCTGCCGTTCA
AACGATTG
